Addgene plasmid #147580: pAc5.1B-lambdaN-HA-Dm4E-T_1-58-DmeIF4Ga_687-1666_T
Purpose: Insect Expression of Dm4E-T_1-58-DmeIF4Ga_687-1666
Depositing lab: Elisa Izaurralde. Depositing organization: Max Planck Institute for Developmental Biology. Publication: 4E-BPs require non-canonical 4E-binding motifs and a lateral surface of eIF4E to repress translation. Igreja C, Peter D, Weiler C, Izaurralde E. Nat Commun. 2014 Sep 2;5:4790. doi: 10.1038/ncomms5790. PubMed 25179781.
Backbone
  Vector backbone: Unknown
  Vector type: Insect Expression
Growth in bacteria
  Bacterial resistance: Ampicillin, 100 μg/mL
  Growth temperature: 37°C
  Growth strain: DH5alpha
  Copy number: Low Copy
Gene/Insert
  Gene/Insert name: Dm4E-T_1-58-DmeIF4Ga_687-1666
  Species: D. melanogaster (fly)
  Entrez Gene: 4E-T (a.k.a. Dmel_CG32016, CG11097, CG11232, CG32016, Dm4E-T, Dmel\CG32016)
  Cloning method: Unknown
Terms and licenses: Academic/Nonprofit Terms; Industry Terms: Not Available to Industry
Depositor comments: DmEIF4G ORF extracted from NCBI: NM_079901.3.; CG32016-C ORF extracted from CG32016 isoform C. NCBI:NM_166798.1 Plasmids from this collection were made available to the research community and donated after the lab closed. Please note that the sequence provided by the depositing laboratory may be theoretical/predicted or based on Sanger sequencing results. There may be discrepancies between sequencing results obtained by Addgene and the depositor sequence. If an Addgene verified sequence is not available, please contact before placing your order to request that our lab fully sequence the plasmid.
How to cite: pAc5.1B-lambdaN-HA-Dm4E-T_1-58-DmeIF4Ga_687-1666_T was a gift from Elisa Izaurralde (Addgene plasmid # 147580 ; http://n2t.net/addgene:147580 ; RRID:Addgene_147580)
