[The description below was written by a language model from this plasmid's Addgene catalogue record and pLannotate feature annotations shown in this document.]
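Description:
pAc5.1B-lambdaN-HA-Dm4E-T_1-58-DmeIF4Ga_687-1666_T is an 8.6 kb insect expression plasmid. The catalogue lists the backbone as unknown, although the name and the annotated parts point to a pAc5.1-type vector. It is propagated in E. coli through a ColE1/pUC-type origin and selected with ampicillin via the β-lactamase gene and its own promoter. The record lists it as low copy even though the origin is annotated as a high-copy type. A tetracycline-resistance fragment and a short SV40 large T antigen fragment are also annotated, and these appear to be non-functional backbone remnants.

Expression in Drosophila cells is driven by the constitutive actin 5C (Ac5) promoter, with an SV40 polyadenylation signal downstream. The open reading frame begins with a fragment of the bacteriophage lambda N protein. According to the construct name, this is followed by an HA epitope tag, which the feature table does not annotate. Next comes a chimeric protein that joins residues 1–58 of Drosophila 4E-T (from CG32016 isoform C) to residues 687–1666 of Drosophila eIF4G. The feature table does not annotate this chimeric insert, but it presumably occupies the unannotated region between the lambda N fragment and a backbone-derived V5 tag. The record does not say whether that V5 tag is translated in frame with the insert.

The lambda N peptide binds BoxB RNA hairpins, so fusions of this kind are generally used to tether a protein to a BoxB-containing reporter mRNA, while the HA tag allows detection or immunoprecipitation. The stated purpose is only insect expression of the chimera. The associated study concerns how 4E-binding proteins use non-canonical eIF4E-binding motifs to repress translation, which suggests the swap tests how the 4E-T N-terminal region behaves in an eIF4G context. The record does not spell out that role.
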