Features (pLannotate 1.2.2; 9 found; start..end, strand, type, name):
     56..2565    +  promoter       Ac5 promoter: Drosophila melanogaster actin 5C promoter
   2585..2773    +  CDS            N (fragment): REGN_LAMBD - Experimental evidence at protein level: Swiss-Prot protein existence level 1. Plays a role as a transcriptional antitermination factor that allows the virus to initiate its lytic phase. Activates expression of the delayed viral early genes by modifying host RNA polymerase (RNAP) into a form that is resistant to termination signals. This antitermination function requires the host NusA protein which serves to stabilize the interaction between antitermination protein N and host RNA polymerase. From Escherichia phage lambda (Bacteriophage lambda).
   5870..5911    +  CDS            V5 tag: epitope tag from simian virus 5
   6011..6145    -  polyA_signal   SV40 poly(A) signal: SV40 polyadenylation signal
   6168..6252    -  CDS            large T antigen (fragment): large T antigen from SV40 (simian virus 40)
   6253..6700    +  CDS            TcR (fragment): tetracycline efflux protein; tet; confers resistance to tetracycline
   6746..7334    -  rep_origin     ori: high-copy-number ColE1/pMB1/pBR322/pUC origin of replication
   7505..8365    -  CDS            AmpR: β-lactamase; bla; confers resistance to ampicillin, carbenicillin, and related antibiotics
   8366..8470    -  promoter       AmpR promoter: bla
>Addgene plasmid #147580 | pAc5.1B-lambdaN-HA-Dm4E-T_1-58-DmeIF4Ga_687-1666_T | addgene full sequence | sequence record 357218 | Addgene NGS Result
CTTCAAGAATTAATTCTATATTCTAAAAACACAAATGATACTTCTAAAAAAAAATCATGAATGGCATCAA
CTCTGAATCAAATCTTTGCAGATGCACCTACTTCTCATTTCCACTGTCACATCATTTTTCCAGATCTCGC
TGCCTGTTATGTGGCCCACAAACCAAGACACGTTTTATGGCCATTAAAGCTGGCTGATCGTCGCCAAACA
CCAAATACATAATGAATATGTACACATTCGAGAAAGAAGCGATCAAAGAAGCGTCTTCGGGCGGAGTAGG
AGAATGCGGAGGAGAAGGAGAACGAGCTGATCTAGTATCTCTCCACAATCCAATGCCAACTGACCAACTG
GCCATATTCGGAGCAATTTGAAGCCAATTTCCATCGCCTGGCGATCGCTCCATTCTTGGCTATATGTTTT
TCACCGTTACCCGGGGCCATTTTCAAAGACTCGTCGGCAAGATAAGATTGTGTCACTCGCTGTCTCTCTT
CATTTGTCGAAGAATGCTGAGGAATTTCGCGATGACGTCGGCGAGTATTTTGAAGAATGAGAATAATTTG
TATTTATACGAAAATCAGTTAGTGGAATTTTCTACAAAAACATGTTATCTATAGATAATTTTGTTGCAAA
ATATGTTGACTATGACAAAGATTGTATGTATATACCTTTAATGTATTCTCATTTTCTTATGTATTTATAA
TGGCAATGATGATACTGATGATATTTTAAGATGATGCCAGACCAAAAGGCTTGAATTTCTGCGTCTTTTG
CCGAACGCAGTGCATGTGCAATTGTTGTTTTTTGGAATATTCAATTTTCGGACTGTCCGCTTTGATTTCA
GTTTCTTGGCTTATTCAAAAAGCAAAGTAAAGCCAAAAAAGCGAGATGGCAATACCAAATGCGGCAAAAC
GGTAGTGGAAGGAAAGGGGTGCGGGGCAGCGGAAGGAAGGGTGGGGCGGGGCGTGGCGGGGTCTGTGGCT
GGGCGCGACGTCACCGACGTTGGAGCCACTCCTTTGACCATGTGTGCGTGTGTGTATTATTCGTGTCTCG
CCACTCGCCGGTTGTTTTTTTCTTTTTATGCTGCGCTCTCTCTAGCGCCATCTCGCTTACGCATGCTCAA
CGCACCGCATGTTGCCGTTTCCTTTTATGCGTCATTTTGGCTCGAAATAGGCAATTATTTAAACAAAGAT
TAGTCAACGAAAACGCTAAAATAAATAAGTCTACAATATGGTTACTTATTGCCATGTGTGTGCAGCCAAC
GATAGCAACAAAAGCAACAACACAGGTGGCTTTCCCTCTTTCACTTTTTGTTTGCAAGCCGCGTGCGAGC
AAGACGGCACGACCGGCAAACGCAATTACGCTGACAAAGAGCAGACGAAGTTTTGGCGAAAAACATCAAG
GCGCCTGATACGAATGCATTTGCAATAACAATTGCGATATTTAATATTGTTTATGAAGCTGTTTGACTTC
AAAACACACAAAAAAAAAAATAAAACAAATTATTTGAAAGAGAATTAGGAATCGGACGCTTATCGTTAGG
GTAACAACAAGAAATGCTTACTGAGTCACAGCCTCTGGAAAACTGCCGCAAGCCAGAGAGAGAGAGAAAA
AGAGGGAGAGCAGCTTAGACCGCATGTGCTTGTGTGTGAGGCGTCTCTCTCTTCGTCTCTGTTGCGCAAA
CGCATAGACTGCACTGAAAAAATCGATTACCTATTTTTTATGAATGAATATTTGCACTATTACTATTCAA
AACTATTAAGATAGCAATCACATTCAATAGCCAAATACTATACCACCTGAGCGATGCAACGAAATGATCA
ATTTGAGCAAAAATGCTGCATATTTAGGACGGCATCATTATAGAAATGCTTCTTGCTGTGTACTTTTCTC
TCGTCTGGCAGCTGTTTCGCCGTTATTGTTAAAACCGGCTTAAGTTAGGTGTGTTTTCTACGACTAGTGA
ATGCCCTACTAGAAGATGTGTGTTGCACAAAATGTCCCTGGAATAACCAATTTGAAGTGCAGATAGCAGT
AAACGTAAGCTAATATGAATATTATTTAACTGTAATGTTTTAATATCGCTGGACATTACTAATAAACCCA
CTATAAACACATGTACATATGTATGTTTTGGCATACAATGAGTAGTTGGGGAAAAAATGTGTAAAAGCAC
CGTGACCATCACAGCATAAAGATAACCAGCTGAAGTATCGAATATGAGTAACCCCCAAATTGAATCACAT
GCCGCAACTGATAGGACCCATGGAAGTACACTCTTCATGGCGATATACAAGACACACACAAGCACGAACA
CCCAGTTGCGGAGGAAATTCTCCGTAAATGAAAACCCAATCGGCGAACAATTCATACCCATATATGGTAA
AAGTTTTGAACGCGACTTGAGAGCGGAGAGCATTGCGGCTGATAAGGTTTTAGCGCTAAGCGGGCTTTAT
AAAACGGGCTGCGGGACCAGTTTTCATATCACTACCGTTTGAGTTCTTGTGCTGTGTGGATACTCCTCCC
GACACAAAGCCGCTCCATCAGCCAGCAGTCGTCTAATCCAGAGACCCCGGATCGGGGTACCAACATGGAC
GCACAAACACGACGACGTGAGCGTCGCGCTGAGAAACAAGCTCAATGGAAAGCTGCAAACGGTGGATCTC
CTCCACATATGGCTTACCCATACGATGTTCCAGATTACGCTCCTCCAAGCTTGAATTCTATGGATACATC
AAAGATTAGTGCCAGGTACTCGAAAGTAGACCTGTTAGCTCTAAGATATGAAGGTAAAAGTCGACAGCGC
CCGCAATGTTCAACACGACTTGAATTGCAGACGCTAGGTTTTTGGAAAATTAATCTGAACACAGCTGCGT
TAACCGTGTCCAGCGCCTATTCTTTAATTAATATGAAACAGATGTCGATGTCTGGCGTACAAAGTGGCGG
CGGTAGAAGCAGTATGAAGGGCATGATACACGTAAATTTATCATTAAATCAAGATGTAAAGTTAAGTGAA
AATGAAAATGCATGGCGCCCTCGGGTCTTAAATAAATCTGATGGTGATAGCGACGCGAAATCTGCACTCG
AAAAAGATGAATTGGTACGTCGTGTTCGGGGTATTTTAAATAAGCTTACCCCAGAAAGGTTTGACACACT
TGTTGAGGAGATTATAAAATTGAAAATTGATACACCCGACAAAGTGGACGAAGTAATTGTGTTGGTATTT
GAAAAGGCCATTGATGAGCCAAACTTTTCTGTGTCTTACGCCAGACTATGTCAACGACTTGCTGCGGAAG
TGAAGGTAATAGACGAGCGCATGGAAAGCGAAACCAAATCTAACTCGGCACACTTTCGAAATGCATTGTT
AGATAAAACTGAACAGGAATTCACCCAAAACGTTTCACAAAGCACCGCAAAGGAAAAAAAATTACAGCCA
ATTGTGGATAAAATTAAGAAATGTACTGATGCCAATGAAAAAGCGGAACTTGAGGCATTTTTGGAAGAAG
AAGAAAGAAAAATAAGAAGACGATCCGGAGGGACAGTACGATTTATTGGCGAACTTTTTAAGATATCTAT
GTTGACTGGCAAAATAATATACTCTTGCATCGATACACTTCTTAACCCTCATTCTGAAGACATGCTTGAG
TGTTTGTGCAAGCTGCTTACAACTGTGGGTGCTAAATTTGAAAAGACCCCAGTAAATTCCAAAGACCCTA
GTCGGTGTTATTCGTTGGAAAAATCGATCACCAGGATGCAGGCCATCGCATCGAAAACTGACAAAGATGG
AGCCAGAGTAAGCTCAAGAGTACGATTTATGCTTCAAGACGTCATCGACTTGCGTAAGAATAAATGGCAA
ACTTCGCGGAATGAAGCACCCAAAACTATGGGACAAATTGAAAAAGAGGCAAAGAATGAGCAGCTTTCTG
CACAATATTTTGGTACACTTTCCAGTACTACACCCGGAGGATCGCAGGGCGGCTCTGGTAAACGAGATGA
CCGTGGAAACTCTCGATACGGTGAATCTCGTTCAAGTAGCGCGTATGGTGGCAGCCACAGTCAACGTGGT
GATAATGGCAACCTTCGACACCAGCAGCAGAACAACGTCGGGGGAAACGTCTCTGGAGGTGCTGGACACT
CCAATGGAAACAATGATGAAAATACTTGGCATGTGCAAACCAGCAAAGGTAGCCGCTCTCTAGCGGTTGA
CAGCAATAAACTGGAAGGCCTGTCTAAACTTTCTGACCAAAATCTGGAAACAAAGAAGATGGGTGGATTG
ACGCAATTCATTTGGATTAGTAGTGACACGACAAGACTATCGTCGGCGCCGACACCAACCCCATCCAATC
CTTTCGCTGTGCTCTCATCCCTAATTGATAAAAATAGTAATGAAAGGGATCGCGATCGCAGTGGACCCAG
AAACAAAGGATCATACAACAAAGGTTCTATGGAGCGGGATCGTTATGATAGAGGTATGCATTCGAGAACT
GGATCATCTCAGGGATCACGAGAAAACTCATCCTCCCGCGGTGGTCAGCAGGGTCGAACTTTATTGAGTT
CATCAGTTCAAAAATCTACTAGTCATTCAAAATACACCCAACAGGCACCACCTACACGGCATACTGTTAA
AGCCCAGTCATCAGTGGGCAGCTCTAACGTTAACACAGGTCCACTCTACCGTGGAAGTGAGCAGCAAACA
TCAGCAACCTTCTCGCAGACCACCCGTTCTGTTGCTCCTGTAGCAGTGTTCATCGAAGCTAGCGAAACAG
ATTTAAAACTCATCAAATCTGTTGTTTCAGAAATTGTAGACCTATCAGCTGCATCTAAAGAAGTCACGCC
CGGTGCAGTTTCGTGCATAAAACGAGTACCAGAGAAACTACGGTGCAGTTTCATTTATTATATTTTAACA
GATTATTTGCATTTAGCAAATGTAGGTAAACAGTACAGGCGGTATTTATCTATTGCCGTCTCCCAACTTA
TTCAGCAGAATTACATTTCTGCCGATCATTTGAGACTGGCTTACAACGAATTTACCGTATATGCAAACGA
TTTGATTGTTGATATTCCGGAGCTTTGGCTATACATTCTTCAATTTGCCGGGCCACTAATTGTAAAGAAA
ATATTGACTATATCAGATTTGTGGAACAACAATTTAAAAGAAAATAGTCCATCAAACGTCGCTAAAAAGT
TCCTTAAAACATACTTGATATATTGCACACAAGAAGTTGGACCAAATTTTGCTCGGAATATGTGGATCAA
GTTTAACCTAAAATGGTCAGATTTTATGCCTGAAAGTGAAGTTGCCGACTTTATTAAATTTAACAGACTG
GAATATGTGGAAAACGAATCAAAGTCGCCAGTGATTGATCATAGAGAGACTCCAGAAAAGCACGTTAAAA
ATGTGATAGACCATATTGAGCACTTACTAAAGGAAGGAACAACGGCGGACTGCATTATTGATTATAGTAA
CGGAAATATAATGGTGGTTGATAAGTTGTTTATCAGAGGATTGACGGAAACATTGAGTAATTTCTCGATT
CACTACAAGGACAACAGTTACAAGCTTGAGTCCGAAACCTTTCAAAAGTTTTGCATACCGGTTTTGCAGA
GATACATTGATTCTAATGAAGACCACCAACTTGAATGTTTATATACTTTGCAGCTTTTAGTTCATGGATT
GGAGCATCCAAGAGGGTTGCTGAGTGAACTAATTGGCGAGCTATATGATGCCTTTGTAATACAGAAGGAA
TCGCTTTGTAAGTGGCGAGATTCAAAGGATCAGTCTGCTGGCAAGGGCGTTGCTGTAAAAAGTCTTAATC
CTTTTTTTAACTCGTTGTTAAACGATGATGCCAACAGTCTAGAGGGCCCGCGGTTCGAAGGTAAGCCTAT
CCCTAACCCTCTCCTCGGTCTCGATTCTACGCGTACCGGTCATCATCACCATCACCATTGAGTTTAAACC
CGCTGATCAGCCTCGACTGTGCCTTCTAAGGCCTGAGCTCGCTGATCAGCCTCGATCGAGGATCCAGACA
TGATAAGATACATTGATGAGTTTGGACAAACCACAACTAGAATGCAGTGAAAAAAATGCTTTATTTGTGA
AATTTGTGATGCTATTGCTTTATTTGTAACCATTATAAGCTGCAATAAACAAGTTAACAACAACAATTGC
ATTCATTTTATGTTTCAGGTTCAGGGGGAGGTGTGGGAGGTTTTTTAAAGCAAGTAAAACCTCTACAAAT
GTGGTATGGCTGATTATGATCAGTCGACCGATGCCCTTGAGAGCCTTCAACCCAGTCAGCTCCTTCCGGT
GGGCGCGGGGCATGACTATCGTCGCCGCACTTATGACTGTCTTCTTTATCATGCAACTCGTAGGACAGGT
GCCGGCAGCGCTCTGGGTCATTTTCGGCGAGGACCGCTTTCGCTGGAGCGCGACGATGATCGGCCTGTCG
CTTGCGGTATTCGGAATCTTGCACGCCCTCGCTCAAGCCTTCGTCACTGGTCCCGCCACCAAACGTTTCG
GCGAGAAGCAGGCCATTATCGCCGGCATGGCGGCCGACGCGCTGGGCTACGTCTTGCTGGCGTTCGCGAC
GCGAGGCTGGATGGCCTTCCCCATTATGATTCTTCTCGCTTCCGGCGGCATCGGGATGCCCGCGTTGCAG
GCCATGCTGTCCAGGCAGGTAGATGACGACCATCAGGGACAGCTTCAAGGCCAGCAAAAGGCCAGGAACC
GTAAAAAGGCCGCGTTGCTGGCGTTTTTCCATAGGCTCCGCCCCCCTGACGAGCATCACAAAAATCGACG
CTCAAGTCAGAGGTGGCGAAACCCGACAGGACTATAAAGATACCAGGCGTTTCCCCCTGGAAGCTCCCTC
GTGCGCTCTCCTGTTCCGACCCTGCCGCTTACCGGATACCTGTCCGCCTTTCTCCCTTCGGGAAGCGTGG
CGCTTTCTCATAGCTCACGCTGTAGGTATCTCAGTTCGGTGTAGGTCGTTCGCTCCAAGCTGGGCTGTGT
GCACGAACCCCCCGTTCAGCCCGACCGCTGCGCCTTATCCGGTAACTATCGTCTTGAGTCCAACCCGGTA
AGACACGACTTATCGCCACTGGCAGCAGCCACTGGTAACAGGATTAGCAGAGCGAGGTATGTAGGCGGTG
CTACAGAGTTCTTGAAGTGGTGGCCTAACTACGGCTACACTAGAAGGACAGTATTTGGTATCTGCGCTCT
GCTGAAGCCAGTTACCTTCGGAAAAAGAGTTGGTAGCTCTTGATCCGGCAAACAAACCACCGCTGGTAGC
GGTGGTTTTTTTGTTTGCAAGCAGCAGATTACGCGCAGAAAAAAAGGATCTCAAGAAGATCCTTTGATCT
TTTCTACGGGGTCTGACGCTCAGTGGAACGAAAACTCACGTTAAGGGATTTTGGTCATGAGATTATCAAA
AAGGATCTTCACCTAGATCCTTTTAAATTAAAAATGAAGTTTTAAATCAATCTAAAGTATATATGAGTAA
ACTTGGTCTGACAGTTACCAATGCTTAATCAGTGAGGCACCTATCTCAGCGATCTGTCTATTTCGTTCAT
CCATAGTTGCCTGACTCCCCGTCGTGTAGATAACTACGATACGGGAGGGCTTACCATCTGGCCCCAGTGC
TGCAATGATACCGCGAGACCCACGCTCACCGGCTCCAGATTTATCAGCAATAAACCAGCCAGCCGGAAGG
GCCGAGCGCAGAAGTGGTCCTGCAACTTTATCCGCCTCCATCCAGTCTATTAATTGTTGCCGGGAAGCTA
GAGTAAGTAGTTCGCCAGTTAATAGTTTGCGCAACGTTGTTGCCATTGCTGCAGGCATCGTGGTGTCACG
CTCGTCGTTTGGTATGGCTTCATTCAGCTCCGGTTCCCAACGATCAAGGCGAGTTACATGATCCCCCATG
TTGTGCAAAAAAGCGGTTAGCTCCTTCGGTCCTCCGATCGTTGTCAGAAGTAAGTTGGCCGCAGTGTTAT
CACTCATGGTTATGGCAGCACTGCATAATTCTCTTACTGTCATGCCATCCGTAAGATGCTTTTCTGTGAC
TGGTGAGTACTCAACCAAGTCATTCTGAGAATAGTGTATGCGGCGACCGAGTTGCTCTTGCCCGGCGTCA
ACACGGGATAATACCGCGCCACATAGCAGAACTTTAAAAGTGCTCATCATTGGAAAACGTTCTTCGGGGC
GAAAACTCTCAAGGATCTTACCGCTGTTGAGATCCAGTTCGATGTAACCCACTCGTGCACCCAACTGATC
TTCAGCATCTTTTACTTTCACCAGCGTTTCTGGGTGAGCAAAAACAGGAAGGCAAAATGCCGCAAAAAAG
GGAATAAGGGCGACACGGAAATGTTGAATACTCATACTCTTCCTTTTTCAATATTATTGAAGCATTTATC
AGGGTTATTGTCTCATGAGCGGATACATATTTGAATGTATTTAGAAAAATAAACAAATAGGGGTTCCGCG
CACATTTCCCCGAAAAGTGCCACCTGACGTCTAAGAAACCATTATTATCATGACATTAACCTATAAAAAT
AGGCGTATCACGAGGCCCTTTCGT
